Addgene plasmid #49750: pVRc35_3582
Depositing lab: Christopher Voigt. Depositing organization: University of California, San Francisco (UCSF). Publication: Design of orthogonal genetic switches based on a crosstalk map of sigmas, anti-sigmas, and promoters. Rhodius VA, Segall-Shapiro TH, Sharon BD, Ghodasara A, Orlova E, Tabakh H, Burkhardt DH, Clancy K, Peterson TC, Gross CA, Voigt CA. Mol Syst Biol. 2013 Oct 29;9:702. doi: 10.1038/msb.2013.58. PubMed 24169405.
Backbone
  Vector backbone: pVRc
  Vector type: Bacterial Expression, Synthetic Biology
Growth in bacteria
  Bacterial resistance: Chloramphenicol, 25 μg/mL
  Growth temperature: 37°C
  Growth strain: DH10B
  Copy number: Low Copy
Gene/Insert
  Gene/Insert name: AS35_3582
  Species: Pseudomonas aeruginosa PAO1
  Mutation: Codon optimized for E.coli
  Promoter: pLux
  Cloning method: Restriction Enzyme; 5′ cloning site NdeI (not destroyed); 3′ cloning site BamHI (not destroyed)
  Sequencing primers: 5′ GCGCTATCATGCCATACC; 3′ GTTTCACTTCTGAGTTCGGC
Terms and licenses: Academic/Nonprofit Terms; Industry Terms: Not Available to Industry
How to cite: pVRc35_3582 was a gift from Christopher Voigt (Addgene plasmid # 49750 ; http://n2t.net/addgene:49750 ; RRID:Addgene_49750)
