[The description below was written by a language model from this plasmid's Addgene catalogue record and pLannotate feature annotations shown in this document.]
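Description:
pVRc35_3582 is a low-copy bacterial expression plasmid from a synthetic-biology collection built to map crosstalk among sigma factors, anti-sigma factors and their promoters, with the aim of designing orthogonal genetic switches. It is built on the pVRc backbone and is maintained in E. coli under chloramphenicol selection, provided by a cat gene with its own promoter. The annotation identifies an intact p15A origin as the functional replicon, which allows coexistence with ColE1-type plasmids in multi-plasmid circuits. The short ColE1/pMB1, RSF and bom matches, like the tetracycline-resistance gene and tet promoter fragments, appear to be backbone remnants or partial homology rather than working parts. An f1 phage origin is also present.

The insert, AS35_3582, is a gene from Pseudomonas aeruginosa PAO1 that has been codon-optimized for E. coli and cloned between NdeI and BamHI sites that remain intact. Judging from the name and the associated study it is an anti-sigma factor, although the record does not give its function explicitly, and the feature table does not annotate either the insert or its promoter. The catalogue lists pLux as the promoter. Consistent with this, the plasmid carries luxR from Aliivibrio fischeri on the opposite strand, apparently driven by a lacI promoter fragment, so LuxR would activate pLux in response to its acyl-homoserine lactone autoinducer. A 5S rRNA segment followed by the rrnB T1 and T2 terminators lies downstream of the unannotated region where the insert presumably sits, insulating the cassette from the rest of the plasmid. The construct is suited to inducible, titratable anti-sigma expression, for example to test repression of a cognate sigma factor supplied from compatible plasmids.
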