Features (pLannotate 1.2.2; 16 found; start..end, strand, type, name):
    853..968     +  ncRNA          5S rRNA: Accession: RF00001 - 5S ribosomal RNA
    972..1058    +  terminator     rrnB T1 terminator: Escherichia coli rrnB; transcription terminator T1 from the E. coli rrnB gene
   1150..1177    +  terminator     rrnB T2 terminator: transcription terminator T2 from the E. coli rrnB gene
   1196..1285    +  promoter       AmpR promoter: bla
   1359..1456    +  promoter       cat promoter: promoter of the E. coli cat gene encoding chloramphenicol acetyltransferase
   1457..2113    +  CDS            cat: CAT_ECOLX - Experimental evidence at protein level: Swiss-Prot protein existence level 1. This enzyme is an effector of chloramphenicol resistance in bacteria. From Escherichia coli. This protein is used as a marker in many commonly used cloning vectors, such as pACYC184.
   2127..2186    +  terminator     his operon terminator: This putative transcriptin terminator from the E. coli his operon has a 2-bp deletion introduced during synthesis. Its efficiency has not been determined.
   2258..2713    +  rep_origin     f1 ori (sequence partly withheld): f1 bacteriophage origin of replication; arrow indicates direction of (+) strand synthesis
   2824..3057    +  rep_origin     ori (fragment): high-copy-number ColE1/pMB1/pBR322/pUC origin of replication
   3270..3291    +  misc_feature   bom (fragment): basis of mobility region from pBR322
   3390..3445    -  rep_origin     RSF ori (fragment): Plasmids containing the RSF 1030 origin of replication can be propagated in E. coli cells that contain additional plasmids with compatible origins.
   3533..4078    -  rep_origin     p15A ori: Plasmids containing the medium-copy-number p15A origin of replication can be propagated in E. coli cells that contain a second plasmid with the ColE1 origin.
   4111..4231    -  CDS            TcR (fragment): tetracycline efflux protein; tet; confers resistance to tetracycline
   4241..4259    +  promoter       tet promoter (fragment): E. coli promoter for tetracycline efflux protein gene
   4355..5104    -  CDS            luxR: LUXR_ALIFS - Experimental evidence at protein level: Swiss-Prot protein existence level 1. Transcriptional activator of the bioluminescence operon. Binds to the OHHL autoinducer. From Aliivibrio fischeri (Vibrio fischeri).
   5105..5178    -  promoter       lacI promoter (fragment): lacI
>Addgene plasmid #49750 | pVRc35_3582 | depositor full sequence | sequence record 74557 | pVRc35_3582 sequence 5317 bps
ATGAACCCGCAGAAACATAGCGCAAGCGTTGCCGAAGAACAAATGCTGGCACATTTTCGTGCACATGCAC
CGCAGCAGCCTGCACCGGCACTGGATCAGGCAATTCTGGCAGCAGCACGTCGTCAGGCAGCACATGTTGA
ACCGGCACGTAGTTGGTGGCGTCGTTGGCTGGAAGCAAGCCGTCGTCCGCGTTGGCAGGCAGCATTTGCA
AGCCTGCTGGGTGTTGCACTGGTTCTGGGTCTGGTTAGCCATAATGTTCTGGATGATGCAGAACGTCAGG
CACGTCCGGAAGTTGCATTTAGTGATGTTCCGCTGCGTGATGGTGTTGCCGGTGCAGCAGCAGCAAAACG
TGCAATGCGTGCTCCGGCAGCACCGGCACCGCTGAGCGGTGAAATGAGCGAACCGCCTGCACTGCTGGCA
AGCTATGCAAGCAGCGGTGAAGCACCGCAGCTGATGGCAGAAGCAGCACCTCCGGCACCGGCAGCACTGG
CAGATCGTCCTCCAGCACAGGCAGCACAGCAGGCAAAAGTTCAGGCAGCCCTGGCAGGCGATTTTGTTGC
ACAGGCACGTGGTAAAGCAGTTGCAGTTAAACCGGAAGTTCTGGATGAAGCACTGGGTGCAGTTCTGGCA
CTGCGTGAACAGGGTAAAACCGAACAGGCAGCAACCCAGCTGGCAGAACTGCAGAAACGTTTTCCGGGTG
AAAATCTGGTTGAACGTCTGGAACGCCTGGCAACCATTGCAGCAAGCGCACGTAAACGTCCGTAAGGATC
CCTGTTTTGGCGGATGAGAGAAGATTTTCAGCCTGATACAGATTAAATCAGAACGCAGAAGCGGTCTGAT
AAAACAGAATTTGCCTGGCGGCAGTAGCGCGGTGGTCCCACCTGACCCCATGCCGAACTCAGAAGTGAAA
CGCCGTAGCGCCGATGGTAGTGTGGGGTCTCCCCATGCGAGAGTAGGGAACTGCCAGGCATCAAATAAAA
CGAAAGGCTCAGTCGAAAGACTGGGCCTTTCGTTTTATCTGTTGTTTGTCGGTGAACGCTCTCCTGAGTA
GGACAAATCCGCCGGGAGCGGATTTGAACGTTGCGAAGCAACGGCCCGGAGGGTGGCGGGCAGGACGCCC
GCCATAAACTGCCAGGCATCAAATTAAGCAGAAGGCCATCCTGACGGATGGCCTTTTTGCGTTTCTACAA
ACTCTTTTGTTTATTTTTCTAAATACATTCAAATATGTATCCGCTCATGAGACAATAACCCTGATAAATG
CTTCAATAATATTGAAAAAGGAAGACTATGAGTATTCAACATTTCCGTGTCTGCTTACATAAACAGTAAT
ACAAGGGGTGTTTACTAGAGGTTGATCGGGCACGTAAGAGGTTCCAACTTTCACCATAATGAAATAAGAT
CACTACCGGGCGTATTTTTTGAGTTATCGAGATTTTCAGGAGCTAAGGAAGCTAAAATGGAGAAAAAAAT
CACGGGATATACCACCGTTGATATATCCCAATGGCATCGTAAAGAACATTTTGAGGCATTTCAGTCAGTT
GCTCAATGTACCTATAACCAGACCGTTCAGCTGGATATTACGGCCTTTTTAAAGACCGTAAAGAAAAATA
AGCACAAGTTTTATCCGGCCTTTATTCACATTCTTGCCCGCCTGATGAACGCTCACCCGGAGTTTCGTAT
GGCCATGAAAGACGGTGAGCTGGTGATCTGGGATAGTGTTCACCCTTGTTACACCGTTTTCCATGAGCAA
ACTGAAACGTTTTCGTCCCTCTGGAGTGAATACCACGACGATTTCCGGCAGTTTCTCCACATATATTCGC
AAGATGTGGCGTGTTACGGTGAAAACCTGGCCTATTTCCCTAAAGGGTTTATTGAGAATATGTTTTTTGT
CTCAGCCAATCCCTGGGTGAGTTTCACCAGTTTTGATTTAAACGTGGCCAATATGGACAACTTCTTCGCC
CCCGTTTTCACGATGGGCAAATATTATACGCAAGGCGACAAGGTGCTGATGCCGCTGGCGATCCAGGTTC
ATCATGCCGTTTGTGATGGCTTCCATGTCGGCCGCATGCTTAATGAATTACAACAGTACTGTGATGAGTG
GCAGGGCGGGGCGTAATAATACTAGCTCCGGCAAAAAAACGGGCAAGGTGTCACCACCCTGCCCTTTTTC
TTTAAAACCGAAAAGATTACTTCGCGTTTGCCACCTGACGTCTAAGCTGTCAGACCAAGTTTACTCATAT
ATACTTTAGATTGATT
[125 nt withheld, positions 2257-2381]
C
[141 nt withheld, positions 2383-2523]
CCTTTGACGTTGGAGTCCACGTTCTTTAATAGTGGACTCTTGTTCCAAACTTGAACAACACTCAACCCTA
TCTCGGGCTATTCTTTTGATTTATAAGGGATTTTGCCGATTTCGGCCTATTGGTTAAAAAATGAGCTGAT
TTAACAAAAATTTAACGCGAATTTTAACAAAATATTAACGTTTACAATTTAAAAGGATCTAGGTGAAGAT
CCTTTTTGATAATCTCATGACCAAAATCCCTTAACGTGAGTTTTCGTTCCACTGAGCGTCAGACCCCGTA
GAAAAGATCAAAGGATCTTCTTGAGATCCTTTTTTTCTGCGCGTAATCTGCTGCTTGCAAACAAAAAAAC
CACCGCTACCAGCGGTGGTTTGTTTGCCGGATCAAGAGCTACCAACTCTTTTTCCGAAGGTAACTGGCTT
CAGCAGAGCGCAGATACCAAATACTGTCCTTCTAGTGTAGCCGTAGTTAGGCCACCACTTCAAGAACTCT
GTAGCACCGCCTACATACCTCGCTCTGCTAATCCTGTTACCAGTCAGGCATTTGAGAAGCACACGGTCAC
ACTGCTTCCGGTAGTCAATAAACCGGTAAACCAGCAATAGACATAAGCGGCTATTTAACGACCCTGCCCT
GAACCGACGACCGGGTCGAATTTGCTTTCGAATTTCTGCCATTCATCCGCTTATTATCACTTATTCAGGC
GTAGCACCAGGCGTTTAAGGGCACCAATAACTGCCTTAAAAAAAGCTAGCGGAGTGTATACTGGCTTACT
ATGTTGGCACTGATGAGGGTGTCAGTGAAGTGCTTCATGTGGCAGGAGAAAAAAGGCTGCACCGGTGCGT
CAGCAGAATATGTGATACAGGATATATTCCGCTTCCTCGCTCACTGACTCGCTACGCTCGGTCGTTCGAC
TGCGGCGAGCGGAAATGGCTTACGAACGGGGCGGAGATTTCCTGGAAGATGCCAGGAAGATACTTAACAG
GGAAGTGAGAGGGCCGCGGCAAAGCCGTTTTTCCATAGGCTCCGCCCCCCTGACAAGCATCACGAAATCT
GACGCTCAAATCAGTGGTGGCGAAACCCGACAGGACTATAAAGATACCAGGCGTTTCCCCCTGGCGGCTC
CCTCGTGCGCTCTCCTGTTCCTGCCTTTCGGTTTACCGGTGTCATTCCGCTGTTATGGCCGCGTTTGTCT
CATTCCACGCCTGACACTCAGTTCCGGGTAGGCAGTTCGCTCCAAGCTGGACTGTATGCACGAACCCCCC
GTTCAGTCCGACCGCTGCGCCTTATCCGGTAACTATCGTCTTGAGTCCAACCCGGAAAGACATGCAAAAG
CACCACTGGCAGCAGCCACTGGTAATTGATTTAGAGGAGTTAGTCTTGAAGTCATGCGCCGGTTAAGGCT
AAACTGAAAGGACAAGTTTTGGTGACTGCGCTCCTCCAAGCCAGTTACCTCGGTTCAAAGAGTTGGTAGC
TCAGAGAACCTTCGAAAAACCGCCCTGCAAGGCGGTTTTTTCGTTTTCAGAGCAAGAGATTACGCGCAGA
CCAAAACGATCTCAAGAAGATCATCTTATTAATCAGATAAAATATTTGCTCATGAGCCCGAAGTGGCGAG
CCCGATCTTCCCCATCGGTGATGTCGGCGATATAGGCGCCAGCAACCGCACCTGTGGCGCCGGTGATGCC
GGCCACGATGCGTCCGGCGTAGAGGATCTGCTCATGTTTGACAGCTTATCATCGATGCATAATGTGCCTG
TCAAATGGACGAAGCAGGGATTCTGCAAACCCTATGCTACTCCCTCGAGCCGTCAATTGTCTGATTCGTT
ACCAATTATTAATTTTTAAAGTATGGGCAATCAATTGCTCCTGTTAAAATTGCTTTAGAAATACTTTGGC
AGCGGTTTGTTGTATTGAGTTTCATTTGCGCATTGGTTAAATGGAAAGTGACAGTACGCTCACTGCAACC
TAATATTTTTGAAATATCCCAAGAGCTTTTTCCTTCGCATGCCCACGCTAAACATTCTTTTTCTCTTTTG
GTTAAATCGTTGTTTGATTTATTATTTGCTATATTTATTTTTCGATAATTATCAACTAGAGAAGGAACAA
TTAATGGTATGTTCATACACGCATGTAAAAATAAACTATCTATATAGTTGTCTTTTTCTGAATGTGCAAA
ACTAAGCATTCCGAAGCCATTGTTAGCCGTATGAATAGGGAAACTAAACCCAGTGATAAGACCTGATGTT
TTCGCTTCTTTAATTACATTTGGAGATTTTTTATTTACAGCATTGTTTTCAAATATATTCCAATTAATTG
GTGAATGATTGGAGTTAGAATAATCTACTATAGGATCATATTTTATTAAATTAGCGTCATCATAATATTG
CCTCCATTTTTTAGGGTAATTATCTAGGATTGAAATATCAGATTTAACCATAGAATGAGGATAAATGATC
GCGAGTAAATAATATTCACAATGTACCATTTTAGTCATATCAGATAAGCATTGATTAATATCATTATTGC
TTCTACAAGCTTTAATTTTATTAATTATTCTGTATGTGTCGTCGGCATTTATGTTTTTCATATTCACCAC
CCTGAATTGACTCTCTTCCGGGCGCTATCATGCCATACCGCGAAAGGTTTTGCGCCATTCGATGGCGCGC
CGCTTCGTCAGGCCACATAGCTTTCTTGTTCTGATCGGAACGATCGTTGGCTGACCTGTAGGATCGTACA
GGTTTACGCAAGAAAATGGTTTGTTATAGTCGAATAAATACTAGAGAAAGAGGAGAAATACCAT
