>Addgene plasmid #49750 | pVRc35_3582 | depositor partial sequence | sequence record 74178 | AS gene
ATGAACCCGCAGAAACATAGCGCAAGCGTTGCCGAAGAACAAATGCTGGCACATTTTCGTGCACATGCAC
CGCAGCAGCCTGCACCGGCACTGGATCAGGCAATTCTGGCAGCAGCACGTCGTCAGGCAGCACATGTTGA
ACCGGCACGTAGTTGGTGGCGTCGTTGGCTGGAAGCAAGCCGTCGTCCGCGTTGGCAGGCAGCATTTGCA
AGCCTGCTGGGTGTTGCACTGGTTCTGGGTCTGGTTAGCCATAATGTTCTGGATGATGCAGAACGTCAGG
CACGTCCGGAAGTTGCATTTAGTGATGTTCCGCTGCGTGATGGTGTTGCCGGTGCAGCAGCAGCAAAACG
TGCAATGCGTGCTCCGGCAGCACCGGCACCGCTGAGCGGTGAAATGAGCGAACCGCCTGCACTGCTGGCA
AGCTATGCAAGCAGCGGTGAAGCACCGCAGCTGATGGCAGAAGCAGCACCTCCGGCACCGGCAGCACTGG
CAGATCGTCCTCCAGCACAGGCAGCACAGCAGGCAAAAGTTCAGGCAGCCCTGGCAGGCGATTTTGTTGC
ACAGGCACGTGGTAAAGCAGTTGCAGTTAAACCGGAAGTTCTGGATGAAGCACTGGGTGCAGTTCTGGCA
CTGCGTGAACAGGGTAAAACCGAACAGGCAGCAACCCAGCTGGCAGAACTGCAGAAACGTTTTCCGGGTG
AAAATCTGGTTGAACGTCTGGAACGCCTGGCAACCATTGCAGCAAGCGCACGTAAACGTCCGTAA
