>Addgene plasmid #49750 | pVRc35_3582 | depositor partial sequence | sequence record 74179 | pVRc backbone
GGATCCCTGTTTTGGCGGATGAGAGAAGATTTTCAGCCTGATACAGATTAAATCAGAACGCAGAAGCGGT
CTGATAAAACAGAATTTGCCTGGCGGCAGTAGCGCGGTGGTCCCACCTGACCCCATGCCGAACTCAGAAG
TGAAACGCCGTAGCGCCGATGGTAGTGTGGGGTCTCCCCATGCGAGAGTAGGGAACTGCCAGGCATCAAA
TAAAACGAAAGGCTCAGTCGAAAGACTGGGCCTTTCGTTTTATCTGTTGTTTGTCGGTGAACGCTCTCCT
GAGTAGGACAAATCCGCCGGGAGCGGATTTGAACGTTGCGAAGCAACGGCCCGGAGGGTGGCGGGCAGGA
CGCCCGCCATAAACTGCCAGGCATCAAATTAAGCAGAAGGCCATCCTGACGGATGGCCTTTTTGCGTTTC
TACAAACTCTTTTGTTTATTTTTCTAAATACATTCAAATATGTATCCGCTCATGAGACAATAACCCTGAT
AAATGCTTCAATAATATTGAAAAAGGAAGACTATGAGTATTCAACATTTCCGTGTCTGCTTACATAAACA
GTAATACAAGGGGTGTTTACTAGAGGTTGATCGGGCACGTAAGAGGTTCCAACTTTCACCATAATGAAAT
AAGATCACTACCGGGCGTATTTTTTGAGTTATCGAGATTTTCAGGAGCTAAGGAAGCTAAAATGGAGAAA
AAAATCACGGGATATACCACCGTTGATATATCCCAATGGCATCGTAAAGAACATTTTGAGGCATTTCAGT
CAGTTGCTCAATGTACCTATAACCAGACCGTTCAGCTGGATATTACGGCCTTTTTAAAGACCGTAAAGAA
AAATAAGCACAAGTTTTATCCGGCCTTTATTCACATTCTTGCCCGCCTGATGAACGCTCACCCGGAGTTT
CGTATGGCCATGAAAGACGGTGAGCTGGTGATCTGGGATAGTGTTCACCCTTGTTACACCGTTTTCCATG
AGCAAACTGAAACGTTTTCGTCCCTCTGGAGTGAATACCACGACGATTTCCGGCAGTTTCTCCACATATA
TTCGCAAGATGTGGCGTGTTACGGTGAAAACCTGGCCTATTTCCCTAAAGGGTTTATTGAGAATATGTTT
TTTGTCTCAGCCAATCCCTGGGTGAGTTTCACCAGTTTTGATTTAAACGTGGCCAATATGGACAACTTCT
TCGCCCCCGTTTTCACGATGGGCAAATATTATACGCAAGGCGACAAGGTGCTGATGCCGCTGGCGATCCA
GGTTCATCATGCCGTTTGTGATGGCTTCCATGTCGGCCGCATGCTTAATGAATTACAACAGTACTGTGAT
GAGTGGCAGGGCGGGGCGTAATAATACTAGCTCCGGCAAAAAAACGGGCAAGGTGTCACCACCCTGCCCT
TTTTCTTTAAAACCGAAAAGATTACTTCGCGTTTGCCACCTGACGTCTAAGCTGTCAGACCAAGTTTACT
CATATATACTTTAGATTGATT
[125 nt withheld, positions 1492-1616]
C
[141 nt withheld, positions 1618-1758]
CCTTTGACGTTGGAGTCCACGTTCTTTAATAGTGGACTCTTGTTCCAAACTTGAACAACACTCAACCCTA
TCTCGGGCTATTCTTTTGATTTATAAGGGATTTTGCCGATTTCGGCCTATTGGTTAAAAAATGAGCTGAT
TTAACAAAAATTTAACGCGAATTTTAACAAAATATTAACGTTTACAATTTAAAAGGATCTAGGTGAAGAT
CCTTTTTGATAATCTCATGACCAAAATCCCTTAACGTGAGTTTTCGTTCCACTGAGCGTCAGACCCCGTA
GAAAAGATCAAAGGATCTTCTTGAGATCCTTTTTTTCTGCGCGTAATCTGCTGCTTGCAAACAAAAAAAC
CACCGCTACCAGCGGTGGTTTGTTTGCCGGATCAAGAGCTACCAACTCTTTTTCCGAAGGTAACTGGCTT
CAGCAGAGCGCAGATACCAAATACTGTCCTTCTAGTGTAGCCGTAGTTAGGCCACCACTTCAAGAACTCT
GTAGCACCGCCTACATACCTCGCTCTGCTAATCCTGTTACCAGTCAGGCATTTGAGAAGCACACGGTCAC
ACTGCTTCCGGTAGTCAATAAACCGGTAAACCAGCAATAGACATAAGCGGCTATTTAACGACCCTGCCCT
GAACCGACGACCGGGTCGAATTTGCTTTCGAATTTCTGCCATTCATCCGCTTATTATCACTTATTCAGGC
GTAGCACCAGGCGTTTAAGGGCACCAATAACTGCCTTAAAAAAAGCTAGCGGAGTGTATACTGGCTTACT
ATGTTGGCACTGATGAGGGTGTCAGTGAAGTGCTTCATGTGGCAGGAGAAAAAAGGCTGCACCGGTGCGT
CAGCAGAATATGTGATACAGGATATATTCCGCTTCCTCGCTCACTGACTCGCTACGCTCGGTCGTTCGAC
TGCGGCGAGCGGAAATGGCTTACGAACGGGGCGGAGATTTCCTGGAAGATGCCAGGAAGATACTTAACAG
GGAAGTGAGAGGGCCGCGGCAAAGCCGTTTTTCCATAGGCTCCGCCCCCCTGACAAGCATCACGAAATCT
GACGCTCAAATCAGTGGTGGCGAAACCCGACAGGACTATAAAGATACCAGGCGTTTCCCCCTGGCGGCTC
CCTCGTGCGCTCTCCTGTTCCTGCCTTTCGGTTTACCGGTGTCATTCCGCTGTTATGGCCGCGTTTGTCT
CATTCCACGCCTGACACTCAGTTCCGGGTAGGCAGTTCGCTCCAAGCTGGACTGTATGCACGAACCCCCC
GTTCAGTCCGACCGCTGCGCCTTATCCGGTAACTATCGTCTTGAGTCCAACCCGGAAAGACATGCAAAAG
CACCACTGGCAGCAGCCACTGGTAATTGATTTAGAGGAGTTAGTCTTGAAGTCATGCGCCGGTTAAGGCT
AAACTGAAAGGACAAGTTTTGGTGACTGCGCTCCTCCAAGCCAGTTACCTCGGTTCAAAGAGTTGGTAGC
TCAGAGAACCTTCGAAAAACCGCCCTGCAAGGCGGTTTTTTCGTTTTCAGAGCAAGAGATTACGCGCAGA
CCAAAACGATCTCAAGAAGATCATCTTATTAATCAGATAAAATATTTGCTCATGAGCCCGAAGTGGCGAG
CCCGATCTTCCCCATCGGTGATGTCGGCGATATAGGCGCCAGCAACCGCACCTGTGGCGCCGGTGATGCC
GGCCACGATGCGTCCGGCGTAGAGGATCTGCTCATGTTTGACAGCTTATCATCGATGCATAATGTGCCTG
TCAAATGGACGAAGCAGGGATTCTGCAAACCCTATGCTACTCCCTCGAGCCGTCAATTGTCTGATTCGTT
ACCAATTATTAATTTTTAAAGTATGGGCAATCAATTGCTCCTGTTAAAATTGCTTTAGAAATACTTTGGC
AGCGGTTTGTTGTATTGAGTTTCATTTGCGCATTGGTTAAATGGAAAGTGACAGTACGCTCACTGCAACC
TAATATTTTTGAAATATCCCAAGAGCTTTTTCCTTCGCATGCCCACGCTAAACATTCTTTTTCTCTTTTG
GTTAAATCGTTGTTTGATTTATTATTTGCTATATTTATTTTTCGATAATTATCAACTAGAGAAGGAACAA
TTAATGGTATGTTCATACACGCATGTAAAAATAAACTATCTATATAGTTGTCTTTTTCTGAATGTGCAAA
ACTAAGCATTCCGAAGCCATTGTTAGCCGTATGAATAGGGAAACTAAACCCAGTGATAAGACCTGATGTT
TTCGCTTCTTTAATTACATTTGGAGATTTTTTATTTACAGCATTGTTTTCAAATATATTCCAATTAATTG
GTGAATGATTGGAGTTAGAATAATCTACTATAGGATCATATTTTATTAAATTAGCGTCATCATAATATTG
CCTCCATTTTTTAGGGTAATTATCTAGGATTGAAATATCAGATTTAACCATAGAATGAGGATAAATGATC
GCGAGTAAATAATATTCACAATGTACCATTTTAGTCATATCAGATAAGCATTGATTAATATCATTATTGC
TTCTACAAGCTTTAATTTTATTAATTATTCTGTATGTGTCGTCGGCATTTATGTTTTTCATATTCACCAC
CCTGAATTGACTCTCTTCCGGGCGCTATCATGCCATACCGCGAAAGGTTTTGCGCCATTCGATGGCGCGC
CGCTTCGTCAGGCCACATAGCTTTCTTGTTCTGATCGGAACGATCGTTGGCTGACCTGTAGGATCGTACA
GGTTTACGCAAGAAAATGGTTTGTTATAGTCGAATAAATACTAGAGAAAGAGGAGAAATACCAT
