>Addgene plasmid #49750 | pVRc35_3582 | addgene partial sequence | sequence record 77224 | pTrcHis_rev
AACAGGGATCCTTACGGACGTTTACGTGCGCTTGCTGCAATGGTTGCCAGGCGTTCCAGACGTTCAACCA
GATTTTCACCCGGAAAACGTTTCTGCAGTTCTGCCAGCTGGGTTGCTGCCTGTTCGGTTTTACCCTGTTC
ACGCAGTGCCAGAACTGCACCCAGTGCTTCATCCAGAACTTCCGGTTTAACTGCAACTGCTTTACCACGT
GCCTGTGCAACAAAATCGCCTGCCAGGGCTGCCTGAACTTTTGCCTGCTGTGCTGCCTGTGCTGGAGGAC
GATCTGCCAGTGCTGCCGGTGCCGGAGGTGCTGCTTCTGCCATCAGCTGCGGTGCTTCACCGCTGCTTGC
ATAGCTTGCCAGCAGTGCAGGCGGTTCGCTCATTTCACCGCTCAGCGGTGCCGGTGCTGCCGGAGCACGC
ATTGCACGTTTTGCTGCTGCTGCACCGGCAACACCATCACGCAGCGGAACATCACTAAATGCAACTTCCG
GACGTGCCTGACGTTCTGCATCATCCAGAACATTATGGCTAACCAGACCCAGAACCAGTGCAACACCCAG
CAGGCTTGCAAATGCTGCCTGCCAACGCGGACGACGGCTTGCTTCCAGCCAACGACGCCACCAACTACGT
GCCGGTTCAACATGTGCTGCCTGACGACGTGCTGCTGCCAGAATTGCCTGATCCAGTGCCGGTGCAGGCT
GCTGCGGTGCATGTGCACGAAAATGTGCCAGCATTTGTTCTTCGGCAACGCTTGCGCTATGTTTCTGCGG
GTTCATATGGTATTTCTCCTCTTTCTCTAGTATTTATTCGACTATAACAAACCATTTTCTTGCGTAAACC
TGTACGATCCTACAGGTCAGCCAACGATCGTTCCGATCAGAACAAGAAAGCTATGTGGCCTGACGAAGCG
GCGCGCCATCGAATGGCGCAAA
