>Addgene plasmid #49750 | pVRc35_3582 | addgene partial sequence | sequence record 77249 | pBRrevBam 5'-GGTGATGTCGGCGATATAGG-3'
GTGATGCCGGCCACGATGCGTCCGGCGTAGAGGATCTGCTCATGTTTGACAGCTTATCATCGATGCATAA
TGTGCCTGTCAAATGGACGAAGCAGGGATTCTGCAAACCCTATGCTACTCCCTCGAGCCGTCAATTGTCT
GATTCGTTACCAATTATTAATTTTTAAAGTATGGGCAATCAATTGCTCCTGTTAAAATTGCTTTAGAAAT
ACTTTGGCAGCGGTTTGTTGTATTGAGTTTCATTTGCGCATTGGTTAAATGGAAAGTGACAGTACGCTCA
CTGCAACCTAATATTTTTGAAATATCCCAAGAGCTTTTTCCTTCGCATGCCCACGCTAAACATTCTTTTT
CTCTTTTGGTTAAATCGTTGTTTGATTTATTATTTGCTATATTTATTTTTCGATAATTATCAACTAGAGA
AGGAACAATTAATGGTATGTTCATACACGCATGTAAAAATAAACTATCTATATAGTTGTCTTTTTCTGAA
TGTGCAAAACTAAGCATTCCGAAGCCATTGTTAGCCGTATGAATAGGGAAACTAAACCCAGTGATAAGAC
CTGATGTTTTCGCTTCTTTAATTACATTTGGAGATTTTTTATTTACAGCATTGTTTTCAAATATATTCCA
ATTAATTGGTGAATGATTGGAGTTAGAATAATCTACTATAGGATCATATTTTATTAAATTAGCGTCATCA
TAATATTGCCTCCATTTTTTAGGGTAATTATCTAGGATTGAAATATCAGATTTAACCATAGAATGAGGAT
AAATGATCGCGAGTAAATAATATTCACAATGTACCATTTTAGTCATATCAGATAAGCATTGATTAATATC
ATTATTGCTTCTACAAGCTTTAATTTTATTAATTATTCTGTATGTGTCGT
